Addgene plasmid #72577: pRK5-H1-shRNA-CMV-HA-PACSIN1
Purpose: Bicistronic construct expressing PACSIN1 shRNA and HA-PACSIN1-rescue construct
Depositing lab: Richard Huganir. Depositing organization: Johns Hopkins University and School of Medicine. Publication: PICK1 interacts with PACSIN to regulate AMPA receptor internalization and cerebellar long-term depression. Anggono V, Koc-Schmitz Y, Widagdo J, Kormann J, Quan A, Chen CM, Robinson PJ, Choi SY, Linden DJ, Plomann M, Huganir RL. Proc Natl Acad Sci U S A. 2013 Aug 20;110(34):13976-81. doi: 10.1073/pnas.1312467110. Epub 2013 Aug 5. PubMed 23918399.
Backbone
  Vector backbone: pRK5
  Backbone size w/o insert (bp): 5000
  Total vector size (bp): 6588
  Vector type: Mammalian Expression, RNAi
Growth in bacteria
  Bacterial resistance: Ampicillin, 100 μg/mL
  Growth temperature: 37°C
  Growth strain: DH5alpha
  Copy number: Unknown
Gene/Insert 1
  Gene/Insert name: PACSIN1
  Species: M. musculus (mouse)
  Insert size (bp): 1326
  Mutation: 5 silent mutations around shRNA recognition sequence
  Entrez Gene: Pacsin1 (a.k.a. A830061D09Rik, H74, mKIAA1379, syndapin)
  Promoter: CMV
  Tag / fusion protein: HA (N terminal on backbone)
  Cloning method: Restriction Enzyme; 5′ cloning site SalI (not destroyed); 3′ cloning site NotI (not destroyed)
  Sequencing primers: 5′ ggtgacactatagaataacatccac; 3′ cccgatcgatccagacatgataag
Gene/Insert 2
  Gene/Insert name: H1-PACSIN1 shRNA cassette
  Insert size (bp): 300
  Promoter: H1
  Cloning method: Restriction Enzyme; 5′ cloning site PciI (not destroyed); 3′ cloning site PciI (not destroyed)
  Sequencing primers: 5′ TAATACGACTCACTATAGGG; 3′ TTAACCCTCACTAAAGGG
Terms and licenses: Academic/Nonprofit Terms; Industry Terms: Not Available to Industry
How to cite: pRK5-H1-shRNA-CMV-HA-PACSIN1 was a gift from Richard Huganir (Addgene plasmid # 72577 ; http://n2t.net/addgene:72577 ; RRID:Addgene_72577)
