[The description below was written by a language model from this plasmid's Addgene catalogue record and pLannotate feature annotations shown in this document.]
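Description:
pRK5-H1-shRNA-CMV-HA-PACSIN1 is a mammalian expression and RNAi plasmid built on the pRK5 backbone, designed for "knockdown-and-replace" experiments from a single vector. It is propagated in E. coli using a high-copy ColE1/pUC-type origin and selected with ampicillin through the β-lactamase (AmpR) gene. An M13 phage origin is also annotated, along with leftover backbone fragments (lacZα, lac promoter/operator, partial rop, bom and lacI sequences) that have no evident role in the construct's function. The catalogue lists a total size of 6588 bp, while the deposited full sequence is 6562 nt, a minor discrepancy the record does not explain.

The plasmid carries two independent transcription units. A human H1 RNA polymerase III promoter drives a short hairpin RNA against PACSIN1. This roughly 300 bp cassette was inserted at a PciI site and is flanked by pBluescript polylinker fragments and a T7 promoter, suggesting it was transferred from a Bluescript-type shRNA vector. Separately, the CMV immediate-early enhancer/promoter, followed by a CMV intron fragment and an SP6 promoter, drives mouse Pacsin1 (syndapin) cloned between SalI and NotI, with an N-terminal HA tag supplied by the backbone and an SV40 polyadenylation signal downstream. The HA tag itself is not annotated in the feature table, and a short match to an IgH signal sequence upstream of the coding region is only a fragment. The PACSIN1 cDNA contains five silent mutations around the shRNA recognition site, so the tagged protein escapes knockdown while endogenous transcript is depleted. Such a construct lets the rescue of knockdown phenotypes be tested, here in the context of PACSIN's role in AMPA receptor internalization and cerebellar long-term depression.
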