Features (pLannotate 1.2.2; 24 found; start..end, strand, type, name):
     14..393     +  enhancer       CMV enhancer: human cytomegalovirus immediate early enhancer
    394..597     +  promoter       CMV promoter: human cytomegalovirus (CMV) immediate early promoter
    733..776     +  intron         CMV intron (fragment): modified intron A from human cytomegalovirus
    828..846     +  promoter       SP6 promoter: promoter for bacteriophage SP6 RNA polymerase
    850..887     +  CDS            IgH signal sequence (fragment): signal sequence from the mouse immunoglobulin heavy chain variable region
   1032..2354    +  CDS            Pacsin1: PACN1_MOUSE - Also known as Pacsin. Experimental evidence at protein level: Swiss-Prot protein existence level 1. Binds to membranes via its F-BAR domain and mediates membrane tubulation. Plays a role in the reorganization of the microtubule cytoskeleton via its interaction with MAPT; this decreases microtubule stability and inhibits MAPT-induced microtubule polymerization. Plays a role in cellular transport processes by recruiting DNM1, DNM2 and DNM3 to membranes. Plays a role in the reorganization of the actin cytoskeleton and in neuron morphogenesis via its interaction with COBL and WASL, a
   2404..2538    +  polyA_signal   SV40 poly(A) signal: SV40 polyadenylation signal
   2611..2968    +  promoter       SV40 promoter: SV40 enhancer and early promoter
   2987..3141    +  CDS            lacZα (fragment): LacZα fragment of β-galactosidase; lacZ fragment
   3147..3198    -  misc_feature   bom (fragment): basis of mobility region from pBR322
   3217..3597    +  rep_origin     M13 ori (sequence partly withheld): M13 bacteriophage origin of replication; arrow indicates direction of (+) strand synthesis
   3859..3898    -  CDS            rop (fragment): Rop protein, which maintains plasmids at low copy number; rop
   4004..4108    +  promoter       AmpR promoter: bla
   4109..4969    +  CDS            AmpR: β-lactamase; bla; confers resistance to ampicillin, carbenicillin, and related antibiotics
   5140..5728    +  rep_origin     ori: high-copy-number ColE1/pMB1/pBR322/pUC origin of replication
   5790..5808    +  promoter       T7 promoter: promoter for bacteriophage T7 RNA polymerase
   5817..5878    +  misc_feature   MCS (fragment): pBluescript multiple cloning site
   5877..6091    +  promoter       H1 promoter: human H1 RNA promoter
   6152..6172    +  misc_feature   MCS (fragment): pBluescript multiple cloning site
   6200..6325    +  rep_origin     RSF ori (fragment): Plasmids containing the RSF 1030 origin of replication can be propagated in E. coli cells that contain additional plasmids with compatible origins.
   6327..6419    +  CDS            lacI (fragment): lac repressor; lacI; The lac repressor binds to the lac operator to inhibit transcription in E. coli. This inhibition can be relieved by adding lactose or isopropyl-β-D-thiogalactopyranoside (IPTG).
   6432..6453    +  protein_bind   CAP binding site: CAP binding activates transcription in the presence of cAMP. E. coli catabolite activator protein
   6468..6498    +  promoter       lac promoter: promoter for the E. coli lac operon
   6506..6522    +  protein_bind   lac operator: The lac repressor binds to the lac operator to inhibit transcription in E. coli. This inhibition can be relieved by adding lactose or isopropyl-β-D-thiogalactopyranoside (IPTG). lac repressor encoded by lacI
>Addgene plasmid #72577 | pRK5-H1-shRNA-CMV-HA-PACSIN1 | depositor full sequence | sequence record 149133 | pRK5-H1-shRNA-CMV-HA-PACSIN1 sequence 6562 bps
TTCGAGCTCGCCCGACATTGATTATTGACTAGTTATTAATAGTAATCAATTACGGGGTCATTAGTTCATA
GCCCATATATGGAGTTCCGCGTTACATAACTTACGGTAAATGGCCCGCCTGGCTGACCGCCCAACGACCC
CCGCCCATTGACGTCAATAATGACGTATGTTCCCATAGTAACGCCAATAGGGACTTTCCATTGACGTCAA
TGGGTGGAGTATTTACGGTAAACTGCCCACTTGGCAGTACATCAAGTGTATCATATGCCAAGTACGCCCC
CTATTGACGTCAATGACGGTAAATGGCCCGCCTGGCATTATGCCCAGTACATGACCTTATGGGACTTTCC
TACTTGGCAGTACATCTACGTATTAGTCATCGCTATTACCATGGTGATGCGGTTTTGGCAGTACATCAAT
GGGCGTGGATAGCGGTTTGACTCACGGGGATTTCCAAGTCTCCACCCCATTGACGTCAATGGGAGTTTGT
TTTGGCACCAAAATCAACGGGACTTTCCAAAATGTCGTAACAACTCCGCCCCATTGACGCAAATGGGCGG
TAGGCGTGTACGGTGGGAGGTCTATATAACCAGAGCTCGTTTAGTGAACCGTCAGATCGCCTGGAGACGC
CATCCACGCTGTTTTGACCTCCATAGAAGACACCGGGACCGATCCAGCCTCCGCGGCCGGGAACGGTGCA
TTGGAACGCGGATTCCCCGTGCCAAGAGTGACGTAAGTACCGCCTATAGAGTCTATAGGCCCACCCCCTT
GGCTTCGTTAGAACGCGGCTACAATTAATACATAACCTTATGTATCATACACATACGATTTAGGTGACAC
TATAGAATAACATCCACTTTGCCTTTCTCTCCACAGGTGTCCACTCCCAGGTCCAACTGCACCTCGGTTC
TATCGATTGAATTCCCGAACCGACAGTCGGTCTCTTCACCAAGGCCATTCGCGCCACCATGGGCTACCCC
TATGATGTGCCTGACTACGCAGATCTCAATGGTGGTGGTGGTGGGTCGACCATGTCTGGCTCCTACGATG
AGGCCTCAGAGGAGATCACAGATAGCTTCTGGGAGGTGGGGAACTACAAGCGGACGGTGAAGCGCATCGA
CGATGGGCACCGCCTGTGCAACGACCTCATGAGCTGCGTGCAGGAGCGCGCCAAGATCGAGAAGGCATAC
GCGCAGCAGCTCACCGACTGGGCCAAGCGCTGGCGCCAACTTATTGAAAAGGGTCCTCAGTATGGCAGCC
TGGAGCGGGCGTGGGGCGCCATGATGACAGAAGCAGATAAGGTCAGCGAGCTGCACCAGGAGGTGAAGAA
CAGCCTGCTGAATGAGGACCTGGAGAAAGTCAAGAACTGGCAGAAGGATGCCTATCACAAGCAGATCATG
GGTGGCTTCAAGGAGACGAAAGAGGCCGAGGATGGCTTCCGAAAGGCCCAGAAGCCCTGGGCTAAAAAGA
TGAAGGAGCTAGAGGCGGCCAAGAAGGCCTATCACTTGGCTTGTAAGGAGGAAAGGCTGGCCATGACCCG
GGAGATGAACAGTAAGACAGAGCAGTCGGTCACCCCTGAACAGCAGAAGAAACTTGTGGACAAAGTGGAC
AAATGCAGACAGGATGTGCAAAAGACTCAGGAGAAGTATGAGAAGGTGCTGGAAGATGTGGGCAAGACCA
CACCACAGTACATGGAGGGCATGGAGCAGGTGTTTGAGCAGTGCCAGCAGTTTGAGGAGAAGCGGCTGGT
CTTCCTGAAGGAAGTCCTGCTGGATATCAAACGGCATCTCAACCTAGCGGAGAACAGCAGCTACATGCAT
GTCTACCGAGAACTGGAGCAGGCCATCCGGGGGGCCGATGCCCAGGAGGACCTCAGGTGGTTCCGCAGCA
CCAGTGGCCCCGGGATGCCCATGAACTGGCCGCAGTTCGAGGAGTGGAACCCAGACCTCCCGCACACCAC
TGCCAAGAAGGAGAAACAGCCTAAGAAGGCAGAGGGGGCCACCCTGAGCAATGCCACTGGGGCTGTAGAA
TCCACATCCCAGGCTGGGGACCGTGGCAGTGTTAGCAGCTATGACCGAGGCCAAACATATGCCACCGAGT
GGTCAGACGATGAGAGCGGAAACCCCTTCGGGGGCAATGAGGCCAATGGTGGCGCCAACCCCTTCGAGGA
TGATGCCAAGGGAGTTCGTGTACGGGCACTCTATGACTACGACGGTCAGGAGCAGGATGAGCTCAGCTTC
AAGGCCGGAGATGAGCTCACCAAGCTCGGAGAGGAAGACGAACAGGGTTGGTGCCGCGGGCGGCTGGACA
GCGGACAGCTGGGCCTCTATCCTGCCAACTACGTTGAGGCTATATAGGCGGCCGCTAAGTAAGTAAGGAT
CCCCAGCTTGGCCGCCATGGCCCAACTTGTTTATTGCAGCTTATAATGGTTACAAATAAAGCAATAGCAT
CACAAATTTCACAAATAAAGCATTTTTTTCACTGCATTCTAGTTGTGGTTTGTCCAAACTCATCAATGTA
TCTTATCATGTCTGGATCGATCGGGAATTAATTCGGCGCAGCACCATGGCCTGAAATAACCTCTGAAAGA
GGAACTTGGTTAGGTACCTTCTGAGGCGGAAAGAACCAGCTGTGGAATGTGTGTCAGTTAGGGTGTGGAA
AGTCCCCAGGCTCCCCAGCAGGCAGAAGTATGCAAAGCATGCATCTCAATTAGTCAGCAACCAGGTGTGG
AAAGTCCCCAGGCTCCCCAGCAGGCAGAAGTATGCAAAGCATGCATCTCAATTAGTCAGCAACCATAGTC
CCGCCCCTAACTCCGCCCATCCCGCCCCTAACTCCGCCCAGTTCCGCCCATTCTCCGCCCCATGGCTGAC
TAATTTTTTTTATTTATGCAGAGGCCGAGGCCGCCTCGGCCTCTGAGCTATTCCAGAAGTAGTGAGGAGG
CTTTTTTGGAGGCCTAGGCTTTTGCAAAAAGCTGTTAACAGCTTGGCACTGGCCGTCGTTTTACAACGTC
GTGACTGGGAAAACCCTGGCGTTACCCAACTTAATCGCCTTGCAGCACATCCCCCCTTCGCCAGCTGGCG
TAATAGCGAAGAGGCCCGCACCGATCGCCCTTCCCAACAGTTGCGTAGCCTGAATGGCGAATGGCGCCTG
ATGCGGTATTTTCTCCTTACGCATCTGTGCGGTATTTCACACCGCATA
[142 nt withheld, positions 3199-3340]
C
[141 nt withheld, positions 3342-3482]
CCTTTGACGTTGGAGTCCACGTTCTTT
[37 nt withheld, positions 3510-3546]
ACCCTATCTCGGGCTATTCTTTTGATTTATAAGGGATTTTGCCGATTTCGGCCTATTGGTTAAAAAATGA
GCTGATTTAACAAAAATTTAACGCGAATTTTAACAAAATATTAACGTTTACAATTTTATGGTGCACTCTC
AGTACAATCTGCTCTGATGCCGCATAGTTAAGCCAACTCCGCTATCGCTACGTGACTGGGTCATGGCTGC
GCCCCGACACCCGCCAACACCCGCTGACGCGCCCTGACGGGCTTGTCTGCTCCCGGCATCCGCTTACAGA
CAAGCTGTGACCGTCTCCGGGAGCTGCATGTGTCAGAGGTTTTCACCGTCATCACCGAAACGCGCGAGGC
AGTATTCTTGAAGACGAAAGGGCCTCGTGATACGCCTATTTTTATAGGTTAATGTCATGATAATAATGGT
TTCTTAGACGTCAGGTTTCACTTTTCGGGGAAATGTGCGCGGAACCCCTATTTGTTTATTTTTCTAAATA
CATTCAAATATGTATCCGCTCATGAGACAATAACCCTGATAAATGCTTCAATAATATTGAAAAAGGAAGA
GTATGAGTATTCAACATTTCCGTGTCGCCCTTATTCCCTTTTTTGCGGCATTTTGCCTTCCTGTTTTTGC
TCACCCAGAAACGCTGGTGAAAGTAAAAGATGCTGAAGATCAGTTGGGTGCACGAGTGGGTTACATCGAA
CTGGATCTCAACAGCGGTAAGATCCTTGAGAGTTTTCGCCCCGAAGAACGTTTTCCAATGATGAGCACTT
TTAAAGTTCTGCTATGTGGCGCGGTATTATCCCGTGATGACGCCGGGCAAGAGCAACTCGGTCGCCGCAT
ACACTATTCTCAGAATGACTTGGTTGAGTACTCACCAGTCACAGAAAAGCATCTTACGGATGGCATGACA
GTAAGAGAATTATGCAGTGCTGCCATAACCATGAGTGATAACACTGCGGCCAACTTACTTCTGACAACGA
TCGGAGGACCGAAGGAGCTAACCGCTTTTTTGCACAACATGGGGGATCATGTAACTCGCCTTGATCGTTG
GGAACCGGAGCTGAATGAAGCCATACCAAACGACGAGCGTGACACCACGATGCCAGCAGCAATGGCAACA
ACGTTGCGCAAACTATTAACTGGCGAACTACTTACTCTAGCTTCCCGGCAACAATTAATAGACTGGATGG
AGGCGGATAAAGTTGCAGGACCACTTCTGCGCTCGGCCCTTCCGGCTGGCTGGTTTATTGCTGATAAATC
TGGAGCCGGTGAGCGTGGGTCTCGCGGTATCATTGCAGCACTGGGGCCAGATGGTAAGCCCTCCCGTATC
GTAGTTATCTACACGACGGGGAGTCAGGCAACTATGGATGAACGAAATAGACAGATCGCTGAGATAGGTG
CCTCACTGATTAAGCATTGGTAACTGTCAGACCAAGTTTACTCATATATACTTTAGATTGATTTAAAACT
TCATTTTTAATTTAAAAGGATCTAGGTGAAGATCCTTTTTGATAATCTCATGACCAAAATCCCTTAACGT
GAGTTTTCGTTCCACTGAGCGTCAGACCCCGTAGAAAAGATCAAAGGATCTTCTTGAGATCCTTTTTTTC
TGCGCGTAATCTGCTGCTTGCAAACAAAAAAACCACCGCTACCAGCGGTGGTTTGTTTGCCGGATCAAGA
GCTACCAACTCTTTTTCCGAAGGTAACTGGCTTCAGCAGAGCGCAGATACCAAATACTGTCCTTCTAGTG
TAGCCGTAGTTAGGCCACCACTTCAAGAACTCTGTAGCACCGCCTACATACCTCGCTCTGCTAATCCTGT
TACCAGTGGCTGCTGCCAGTGGCGATAAGTCGTGTCTTACCGGGTTGGACTCAAGACGATAGTTACCGGA
TAAGGCGCAGCGGTCGGGCTGAACGGGGGGTTCGTGCACACAGCCCAGCTTGGAGCGAACGACCTACACC
GAACTGAGATACCTACAGCGTGAGCTATGAGAAAGCGCCACGCTTCCCGAAGGGAGAAAGGCGGACAGGT
ATCCGGTAAGCGGCAGGGTCGGAACAGGAGAGCGCACGAGGGAGCTTCCAGGGGGAAACGCCTGGTATCT
TTATAGTCCTGTCGGGTTTCGCCACCTCTGACTTGAGCGTCGATTTTTGTGATGCTCGTCAGGGGGGCGG
AGCCTATGGAAAAACGCCAGCAACGCGGCCTTTTTACGGTTCCTGGCCTTTTGCTGGCCTTTTGCTCACA
TGTTAATACGACTCACTATAGGGCGAATTGGAGCTCCACCGCGGTGGCGGCCGCTCTAGAACTAGTGGAT
CCCCCGGGCTGCAGGAATTCGAACGCTGACGTCATCAACCCGCTCCAAGGAATCGCGGGCCCAGTGTCAC
TAGGCGGGAACACCCAGCGCGCGTGCGCCCTGGCAGGAAGATGGCTGTGAGGGACAGGGGAGTGGCGCCC
TGCAATATTTGCATGTCGCTATGTGTTCTGGGAAATCACCATAAACGTGAAATGTCTTTGGATTTGGGAA
TCTTATAAGTTCTGTATGAGACCACAGATCCCCGCGCCAGCTCATCGAGAAATTAAGAGATTTCTCGATG
AGCTGGCGCTTTTTTCTCGAGGGGGGGCCCGGTACCAGCTTTTGTTCCCTTTATGAGGGTTAAACATGTT
CTTTCCTGCGTTATCCCCTGATTCTGTGGATAACCGTATTACCGCCTTTGAGTGAGCTGATACCGCTCGC
CGCAGCCGAACGACCGAGCGCAGCGAGTCAGTGAGCGAGGAAGCGGAAGAGCGCCCAATACGCAAACCGC
CTCTCCCCGCGCGTTGGCCGATTCATTAATGCAGCTGGCACGACAGGTTTCCCGACTGGAAAGCGGGCAG
TGAGCGCAACGCAATTAATGTGAGTTAGCTCACTCATTAGGCACCCCAGGCTTTACACTTTATGCTTCCG
GCTCGTATGTTGTGTGGAATTGTGAGCGGATAACAATTTCACACAGGAAACAGCTATGACCATGATTACG
AATTAA
