>Addgene plasmid #72577 | pRK5-H1-shRNA-CMV-HA-PACSIN1 | addgene partial sequence | sequence record 148177 | CMV-F 5'-CGCAAATGGGCGGTAGGCGTG-3'
CTATATAAGCAGAGCTCGTTTAGTGAACCGTCAGATCGCCTGGAGACGCCATCCACGCTGTTTTGACCTC
CATAGAAGACACCGGGACCGATCCAGCCTCCGCGGCCGGGAACGGTGCATTGGAACGCGGATTCCCCGTG
CCAAGAGTGACGTAAGTACCGCCTATAGAGTCTATAGGCCCACCCCCTTGGCTTCGTTAGAACGCGGCTA
CAATTAATACATAACCTTATGTATCATACACATACGATTTAGGTGACACTATAGAATAACATCCACTTTG
CCTTTCTCTCCACAGGTGTCCACTCCCAGGTCCAACTGCACCTCGGTTCTATCGATTGAATTCCCGAACC
GACAGTCGGTCTCTTCACCAAGGCCATTCGCGCCACCATGGGCTACCCCTATGATGTGCCTGACTACGCA
GATCTCAATGGTGGTGGTGGTGGGTCGACCATGTCTGGCTCCTACGATGAGGCCTCAGAGGAGATCACAG
ATAGCTTCTGGGAGGTGGGGAACTACAAGCGGACGGTGAAGCGCATCGACGATGGGCACCGCCTGTGCAA
CGACCTCATGAGCTGCGTGCAGGAGCGCGCCAAGATCGAGAAGGCATACGCGCAGCAGCTCACCGACTGG
GCCAAGCGCTGGCGCCAACTTATTGAAAAGGGTCCTCAGTATGGCAGCCTGGAGCGGGCGTGGGGCGCCA
TGATGACAGAAGCAGATAAGGTCAGCGAGCTGCACCAGGAGGTGAAGAACAGCCTGCTGAATGAGGACCT
GGAGAAAGTCAAGAACTGGCAGAAGGATGCCTATCACAAGCAGATCATGGGTGGCTTCAAGGAGACGAAA
GAGGCCGAGGATGGCTTCCGAAAGGCCCAGAAGCCCTGGGCTAAAAAGATGAAGGAGCTAGAGGCGGCCA
AGAAGGCCTATCACTTGGCTTGTAAGGAGGAAAGGCTGGCCATGACCCGGGAGATGAACAGTAAGACAGA
GCAGTCGGTCACCCCTGAACAGCAGAAGAAACTTGTGGACAAAGTGGACAAATGCAGACAGGATGTGCAA
AAGACTCAG
