>Addgene plasmid #72577 | pRK5-H1-shRNA-CMV-HA-PACSIN1 | addgene partial sequence | sequence record 148178 | SV40pA-R 5'-GAAATTTGTGATGCTATTGC-3'
ATTATAAGCTGCAATAAACAAGTTGGGCCATGGCGGCCAAGCTGGGGATCCTTACTTACTTAGCGGCCGC
CTATATAGCCTCAACGTAGTTGGCAGGATAGAGGCCCAGCTGTCCGCTGTCCAGCCGCCCGCGGCACCAA
CCCTGTTCGTCTTCCTCTCCGAGCTTGGTGAGCTCATCTCCGGCCTTGAAGCTGAGCTCATCCTGCTCCT
GACCGTCGTAGTCATAGAGTGCCCGTACACGAACTCCCTTGGCATCATCCTCGAAGGGGTTGGCGCCACC
ATTGGCCTCATTGCCCCCGAAGGGGTTTCCGCTCTCATCGTCTGACCACTCGGTGGCATATGTTTGGCCT
CGGTCATAGCTGCTAACACTGCCACGGTCCCCAGCCTGGGATGTGGATTCTACAGCCCCAGTGGCATTGC
TCAGGGTGGCCCCCTCTGCCTTCTTAGGCTGTTTCTCCTTCTTGGCAGTGGTGTGCGGGAGGTCTGGGTT
CCACTCCTCGAACTGCGGCCAGTTCATGGGCATCCCGGGGCCACTGGTGCTGCGGAACCACCTGAGGTCC
TCCTGGGCATCGGCCCCCCGGATGGCCTGCTCCAGTTCTCGGTAGACATGCATGTAGCTGCTGTTCTCCG
CTAGGTTGAGATGCCGTTTGATATCCAGCAGGACTTCCTTCAGGAAGACCAGCCGCTTCTCCTCAAACTG
CTGGCACTGCTCAAACACCTGCTCCATGCCCTCCATGTACTGTGGTGTGGTCTTGCCCACATCTTCCAGC
ACCTTCTCATACTTCTCCTGAGTCTTTTGCACATCCTGTCTGCATTTGTCCACTTTGTCCACAAGTTTCT
TCTGCTGTTCAGGGGTGACCGACTGCTCTGTCTTACTGTTCATCTCCCGGGTCATGGCCAGCCTTTCCTC
CTTACAAGCCAAGTGATAGGCCTTCTTGGCCGCCTCTAGCTCCTTCATCTTTTTAGCCCAGGGCTTCTGG
GCCTTTCGGAAGCCATCCTCGGCCTCTTTCGTCTCCTTGAAGCCACCCATGATCTGCTTGTGATAGGCAT
CCTTCTGCCAGTTCTTGACTTTCTCCAGGTCCTCATTCAGCAGGCTGTTCTTCACCTCCTGG
