>Addgene plasmid #72577 | pRK5-H1-shRNA-CMV-HA-PACSIN1 | addgene partial sequence | sequence record 148179 | pCATseqR 5'-cgctcacaattccacacaac-3'
CATAAAGTGTAAAGCCTGGGGTGCCTAATGAGTGAGCTAACTCACATTAATTGCGTTGCGCTCACTGCCC
GCTTTCCAGTCGGGAAACCTGTCGTGCCAGCTGCATTAATGAATCGGCCAACGCGCGGGGAGAGGCGGTT
TGCGTATTGGGCGCTCTTCCGCTTCCTCGCTCACTGACTCGCTGCGCTCGGTCGTTCGGCTGCGGCGAGC
GGTATCAGCTCACTCAAAGGCGGTAATACGGTTATCCACAGAATCAGGGGATAACGCAGGAAAGAACATG
TTTAACCCTCATAAAGGGAACAAAAGCTGGTACCGGGCCCCCCCTCGAGAAAAAAGCGCCAGCTCATCGA
GAAATCTCTTAATTTCTCGATGAGCTGGCGCGGGGATCTGTGGTCTCATACAGAACTTATAAGATTCCCA
AATCCAAAGACATTTCACGTTTATGGTGATTTCCCAGAACACATAGCGACATGCAAATATTGCAGGGCGC
CACTCCCCTGTCCCTCACAGCCATCTTCCTGCCAGGGCGCACGCGCGCTGGGTGTTCCCGCCTAGTGACA
CTGGGCCCGCGATTCCTTGGAGCGGGTTGATGACGTCAGCGTTCGAATTCCTGCAGCCCGGGGGATCCAC
TAGTTCTAGAGCGGCCGCCACCGCGGTGGAGCTCCAATTCGCCCTATAGTGAGTCGTATTAACATGTGAG
CAAAAGGCCAGCAAAAGGCCAGGAACCGTAAAAAGGCCGCGTTGCTGGCGTTTTTCCATAGGCTCCGCCC
CCCTGACGAGCATCACAAAAATCGACGCTCAAGTCAGAGGTGGCGAAACCCGACAGGACTATAAAGATAC
CAGGCGTTTCCCCCTGGAAGCTCCCTCGTGCGCTCTCCTGTTCCGACCCTGCCGCTTACCGGATACCTGT
CCGCCTTTCTCCCTTCGGGAAGCGTGGCGCTTTCTCATAGCTCACGCTGTAGGTATCTCAGTTCGGTGTA
GGTCGTTCGCTCCAAGCTGGGCTGTGTG
